LOCUS       Exported 7524 bp ds-DNA circular SYN 13-MAY-2021
DEFINITION  Mammalian expression construct of mouse SIRT1 short isoform (lacking
            Exon2).
ACCESSION   .
VERSION     .
KEYWORDS    pcDNA 3.1 SIRT1-deltaExon2
SOURCE      synthetic DNA construct
  ORGANISM  synthetic DNA construct
REFERENCE   1 (bases 1 to 7524)
  AUTHORS   Deota S, Chattopadhyay T, Ramachandran D, Armstrong E, Camacho B,
            Maniyadath B, Fulzele A, Gonzalez-de-Peredo A, Denu JM,
            Kolthur-Seetharam U
  TITLE     Identification of a Tissue-Restricted Isoform of SIRT1 Defines a
            Regulatory Domain that Encodes Specificity.
  JOURNAL   Cell Rep. 2017 Mar 28;18(13):3069-3077. doi:
            10.1016/j.celrep.2017.03.012.
  PUBMED    28355560
REFERENCE   2 (bases 1 to 7524)
  AUTHORS   .
  TITLE     Direct Submission
  JOURNAL   Exported May 13, 2021 from SnapGene Server 1.1.58
            http://www.snapgene.com
FEATURES             Location/Qualifiers
     source          1..7524
                     /organism="synthetic DNA construct"
                     /mol_type="other DNA"
     enhancer        1..380
                     /label=CMV enhancer
                     /note="human cytomegalovirus immediate early enhancer"
     promoter        381..584
                     /label=CMV promoter
                     /note="human cytomegalovirus (CMV) immediate early
                     promoter"
     primer_bind     535..555
                     /label=CMV-F
                     /note="Human CMV immediate early promoter, forward primer"
     primer_bind     629..648
                     /label=T7
                     /note="T7 promoter, forward primer"
     promoter        629..647
                     /label=T7 promoter
                     /note="promoter for bacteriophage T7 RNA polymerase"
     regulatory      736..745
                     /regulatory_class="other"
                     /note="vertebrate consensus sequence for strong initiation
                     of translation (Kozak, 1987)"
     CDS             2794..2823
                     /codon_start=1
                     /product="Myc (human c-Myc proto-oncogene) epitope tag"
                     /label=Myc
                     /translation="EQKLISEEDL"
     CDS             2839..2856
                     /codon_start=1
                     /product="6xHis affinity tag"
                     /label=6xHis
                     /translation="HHHHHH"
     primer_bind     complement(2879..2896)
                     /label=BGH-rev
                     /note="Bovine growth hormone terminator, reverse primer.
                     Also called BGH reverse"
     polyA_signal    2885..3109
                     /label=bGH poly(A) signal
                     /note="bovine growth hormone polyadenylation signal"
     rep_origin      3155..3583
                     /direction=RIGHT
                     /label=f1 ori
                     /note="f1 bacteriophage origin of replication; arrow
                     indicates direction of (+) strand synthesis"
     primer_bind     complement(3242..3261)
                     /label=F1ori-R
                     /note="F1 origin, reverse primer"
     primer_bind     3452..3473
                     /label=F1ori-F
                     /note="F1 origin, forward primer"
     primer_bind     complement(3592..3612)
                     /label=pBABE 3'
                     /note="SV40 enhancer, reverse primer for pBABE vectors"
     promoter        3597..3926
                     /label=SV40 promoter
                     /note="SV40 enhancer and early promoter"
     rep_origin      3777..3912
                     /label=SV40 ori
                     /note="SV40 origin of replication"
     primer_bind     3839..3858
                     /label=SV40pro-F
                     /note="SV40 promoter/origin, forward primer"
     CDS             3993..4787
                     /codon_start=1
                     /gene="aph(3')-II (or nptII)"
                     /product="aminoglycoside phosphotransferase from Tn5"
                     /label=NeoR/KanR
                     /note="confers resistance to neomycin, kanamycin, and G418
                     (Geneticin(R))"
                     /translation="MIEQDGLHAGSPAAWVERLFGYDWAQQTIGCSDAAVFRLSAQGRP
                     VLFVKTDLSGALNELQDEAARLSWLATTGVPCAAVLDVVTEAGRDWLLLGEVPGQDLLS
                     SHLAPAEKVSIMADAMRRLHTLDPATCPFDHQAKHRIERARTRMEAGLVDQDDLDEEHQ
                     GLAPAELFARLKARMPDGEDLVVTHGDACLPNIMVENGRFSGFIDCGRLGVADRYQDIA
                     LATRDIAEELGGEWADRFLVLYGIAAPDSQRIAFYRLLDEFF"
     primer_bind     complement(4047..4066)
                     /label=Neo-R
                     /note="Neomycin resistance gene, reverse primer"
     primer_bind     4657..4676
                     /label=Neo-F
                     /note="Neomycin resistance gene, forward primer"
     polyA_signal    4963..5084
                     /label=SV40 poly(A) signal
                     /note="SV40 polyadenylation signal"
     primer_bind     complement(5000..5019)
                     /label=SV40pA-R
                     /note="SV40 polyA, reverse primer"
     primer_bind     5054..5073
                     /label=EBV-rev
                     /note="SV40 polyA terminator, reverse primer"
     primer_bind     complement(5133..5149)
                     /label=M13 rev
                     /note="common sequencing primer, one of multiple similar
                     variants"
     primer_bind     complement(5133..5149)
                     /label=M13 Reverse
                     /note="In lacZ gene. Also called M13-rev"
     primer_bind     complement(5146..5168)
                     /label=M13/pUC Reverse
                     /note="In lacZ gene"
     protein_bind    5157..5173
                     /label=lac operator
                     /bound_moiety="lac repressor encoded by lacI"
                     /note="The lac repressor binds to the lac operator to
                     inhibit transcription in E. coli. This inhibition can be
                     relieved by adding lactose or
                     isopropyl-beta-D-thiogalactopyranoside (IPTG)."
     promoter        complement(5181..5211)
                     /label=lac promoter
                     /note="promoter for the E. coli lac operon"
     protein_bind    5226..5247
                     /label=CAP binding site
                     /bound_moiety="E. coli catabolite activator protein"
                     /note="CAP binding activates transcription in the presence
                     of cAMP."
     primer_bind     complement(5364..5381)
                     /label=L4440
                     /note="L4440 vector, forward primer"
     rep_origin      complement(5535..6123)
                     /direction=LEFT
                     /label=ori
                     /note="high-copy-number ColE1/pMB1/pBR322/pUC origin of
                     replication"
     primer_bind     complement(5615..5634)
                     /label=pBR322ori-F
                     /note="pBR322 origin, forward primer"
     CDS             complement(6294..7154)
                     /codon_start=1
                     /gene="bla"
                     /product="beta-lactamase"
                     /label=AmpR
                     /note="confers resistance to ampicillin, carbenicillin, and
                     related antibiotics"
                     /translation="MSIQHFRVALIPFFAAFCLPVFAHPETLVKVKDAEDQLGARVGYI
                     ELDLNSGKILESFRPEERFPMMSTFKVLLCGAVLSRIDAGQEQLGRRIHYSQNDLVEYS
                     PVTEKHLTDGMTVRELCSAAITMSDNTAANLLLTTIGGPKELTAFLHNMGDHVTRLDRW
                     EPELNEAIPNDERDTTMPVAMATTLRKLLTGELLTLASRQQLIDWMEADKVAGPLLRSA
                     LPAGWFIADKSGAGERGSRGIIAALGPDGKPSRIVVIYTTGSQATMDERNRQIAEIGAS
                     LIKHW"
     primer_bind     6917..6936
                     /label=Amp-R
                     /note="Ampicillin resistance gene, reverse primer"
     promoter        complement(7155..7259)
                     /gene="bla"
                     /label=AmpR promoter
     primer_bind     complement(7334..7353)
                     /label=pRS-marker
                     /note="pRS vectors, use to sequence yeast selectable
                     marker"
ORIGIN
        1 gacattgatt attgactagt tattaatagt aatcaattac ggggtcatta gttcatagcc
       61 catatatgga gttccgcgtt acataactta cggtaaatgg cccgcctggc tgaccgccca
      121 acgacccccg cccattgacg tcaataatga cgtatgttcc catagtaacg ccaataggga
      181 ctttccattg acgtcaatgg gtggagtatt tacggtaaac tgcccacttg gcagtacatc
      241 aagtgtatca tatgccaagt acgcccccta ttgacgtcaa tgacggtaaa tggcccgcct
      301 ggcattatgc ccagtacatg accttatggg actttcctac ttggcagtac atctacgtat
      361 tagtcatcgc tattaccatg gtgatgcggt tttggcagta catcaatggg cgtggatagc
      421 ggtttgactc acggggattt ccaagtctcc accccattga cgtcaatggg agtttgtttt
      481 ggcaccaaaa tcaacgggac tttccaaaat gtcgtaacaa ctccgcccca ttgacgcaaa
      541 tgggcggtag gcgtgtacgg tgggaggtct atataagcag agctctctgg ctaactagag
      601 aacccactgc ttactggctt atcgaaatta atacgactca ctatagggag acccaagctg
      661 gctagttaag cttggtacca tatggcggac gaggtggcgc tcgcccttca ggccgccggc
      721 tccccttccg cggcggccgc catggaggcc gcgtcgcagc cggcggacga gccgctccgc
      781 aagaggcccc gccgagacgg gcctggcctc gggcgcagcc cgggcgagcc gagcgcagca
      841 gtggcgccgg cggccgcggg gtgtgaggcg gcgagcgccg cggccccggc ggcgctgtgg
      901 cgggaggcgg caggggcggc ggcgagcgcg gagcgggagg ccccggcgac ggccgtggcc
      961 ggggacggag acaatgggtc cggcctgcgg cgggagccga gggcggctga cgacttcgac
     1021 gacgacgagg gcgaggagga ggacgaggcg gcggcggcag cggcggcggc agcgatcggc
     1081 taccgaggtc catatacttt tgttcagcaa catctcatga ttggcaccga tcctcgaaca
     1141 attcttaaag atttattacc agaaacaatt cctccacctg agctggatga tatgacgctg
     1201 tggcagattg ttattaatat cctttcagaa ccaccaaagc ggaaaaaaag aaaagatatc
     1261 aatacaattg aagatgctgt gaagttactg caggagtgta aaaagataat agttctgact
     1321 ggagctgggg tttctgtctc ctgtgggatt cctgacttca gatcaagaga cggtatctat
     1381 gctcgccttg cggtggactt cccagacctc ccagaccctc aagccatgtt tgatattgag
     1441 tattttagaa aagacccaag accattcttc aagtttgcaa aggaaatata tcccggacag
     1501 ttccagccgt ctctgtgtca caaattcata gctttgtcag ataaggaagg aaaactactt
     1561 cgaaattata ctcaaaatat agataccttg gagcaggttg caggaatcca aaggatcctt
     1621 cagtgtcatg gttcctttgc aacagcatct tgcctgattt gtaaatacaa agttgattgt
     1681 gaagctgttc gtggagacat ttttaatcag gtagttcctc ggtgccctag gtgcccagct
     1741 gatgagccac ttgccatcat gaagccagag attgtcttct ttggtgaaaa cttaccagaa
     1801 cagtttcata gagccatgaa gtatgacaaa gatgaagttg acctcctcat tgttattgga
     1861 tcttctctga aagtgagacc agtagcacta attccaagtt ctatacccca tgaagtgcct
     1921 caaatattaa taaataggga acctttgcct catctacatt ttgatgtaga gctccttgga
     1981 gactgcgatg ttataattaa tgagttgtgt cataggctag gtggtgaata tgccaaactt
     2041 tgttgtaacc ctgtaaagct ttcagaaatt actgaaaaac ctccacgccc acaaaaggaa
     2101 ttggttcatt tatcagagtt gccaccaaca cctcttcata tttcggaaga ctcaagttca
     2161 cctgaaagaa ctgtaccaca agactcttct gtgattgcta cacttgtaga ccaagcaaca
     2221 aacaacaatg ttaatgattt agaagtatct gaatcaagtt gtgtggaaga aaaaccacaa
     2281 gaagtacaga ctagtaggaa tgttgagaac attaatgtgg aaaatccaga ttttaaggct
     2341 gttggttcca gtactgcaga caaaaatgaa agaacttcag ttgcagaaac agtgagaaaa
     2401 tgctggccta atagacttgc aaaggagcag attagtaagc ggcttgaggg taatcaatac
     2461 ctgtttgtac caccaaatcg ttacatattc cacggtgctg aggtatactc agactctgaa
     2521 gatgacgtct tgtcctctag ttcctgtggc agtaacagtg acagtggcac atgccagagt
     2581 ccaagtttag aagaaccctt ggaagatgaa agtgaaattg aagaattcta caatggcttg
     2641 gaagatgata cggagaggcc cgaatgtgct ggaggatctg gatttggagc tgatggaggg
     2701 gatcaagagg ttgttaatga agctatagct acaagacagg aattgacaga tgtaaactat
     2761 ccatcagaca aatcctcgag tctagggccc ttcgaacaaa aactcatctc agaagaggat
     2821 ctgaatatgc ataccggtca tcatcaccat caccattgag tttaaacccg ctgatcagcc
     2881 tcgactgtgc cttctagttg ccagccatct gttgtttgcc cctcccccgt gccttccttg
     2941 accctggaag gtgccactcc cactgtcctt tcctaataaa atgaggaaat tgcatcgcat
     3001 tgtctgagta ggtgtcattc tattctgggg ggtggggtgg ggcaggacag caagggggag
     3061 gattgggaag acaatagcag gcatgctggg gatgcggtgg gctctatggc ttctgaggcg
     3121 gaaagaacca gctggggctc tagggggtat ccccnnnnnn nnnnnnnnnn nnnnnnnnnn
     3181 nnnnnnnnnn nnnnnnnnnn nnnnnnnnnn nnnnnnnnnn nnnnnnnnnn nnnnnnnnnn
     3241 nnnnnnnnnn nnnnnnnnnn nnnnnnnnnn nnnnnnnncn nnnnnnnnnn nnnnnnnnnn
     3301 nnnnnnnnnn nnnnnnnnnn nnnnnnnnnn nnnnnnnnnn nnnnnnnnnn nnnnnnnnnn
     3361 nnnnnnnnnn annnnnnnnn nnnnnnnnnn nnnnnnnnnn nnnnnnnnnn nnnnnnnnnn
     3421 cctttgacgt tggagtccac gttctttaat agtggactct tgttccaaac tggaacaaca
     3481 ctcaacccta tctcggtcta ttcttttgat ttataaggga ttttgccgat ttcggcctat
     3541 tggttaaaaa atgagctgat ttaacaaaaa tttaacgcga attaattctg tggaatgtgt
     3601 gtcagttagg gtgtggaaag tccccaggct ccccagcagg cagaagtatg caaagcatgc
     3661 atctcaatta gtcagcaacc aggtgtggaa agtccccagg ctccccagca ggcagaagta
     3721 tgcaaagcat gcatctcaat tagtcagcaa ccatagtccc gcccctaact ccgcccatcc
     3781 cgcccctaac tccgcccagt tccgcccatt ctccgcccca tggctgacta atttttttta
     3841 tttatgcaga ggccgaggcc gcctctgcct ctgagctatt ccagaagtag tgaggaggct
     3901 tttttggagg cctaggcttt tgcaaaaagc tcccgggagc ttgtatatcc attttcggat
     3961 ctgatcaaga gacaggatga ggatcgtttc gcatgattga acaagatgga ttgcacgcag
     4021 gttctccggc cgcttgggtg gagaggctat tcggctatga ctgggcacaa cagacaatcg
     4081 gctgctctga tgccgccgtg ttccggctgt cagcgcaggg gcgcccggtt ctttttgtca
     4141 agaccgacct gtccggtgcc ctgaatgaac tgcaggacga ggcagcgcgg ctatcgtggc
     4201 tggccacgac gggcgttcct tgcgcagctg tgctcgacgt tgtcactgaa gcgggaaggg
     4261 actggctgct attgggcgaa gtgccggggc aggatctcct gtcatctcac cttgctcctg
     4321 ccgagaaagt atccatcatg gctgatgcaa tgcggcggct gcatacgctt gatccggcta
     4381 cctgcccatt cgaccaccaa gcgaaacatc gcatcgagcg agcacgtact cggatggaag
     4441 ccggtcttgt cgatcaggat gatctggacg aagagcatca ggggctcgcg ccagccgaac
     4501 tgttcgccag gctcaaggcg cgcatgcccg acggcgagga tctcgtcgtg acccatggcg
     4561 atgcctgctt gccgaatatc atggtggaaa atggccgctt ttctggattc atcgactgtg
     4621 gccggctggg tgtggcggac cgctatcagg acatagcgtt ggctacccgt gatattgctg
     4681 aagagcttgg cggcgaatgg gctgaccgct tcctcgtgct ttacggtatc gccgctcccg
     4741 attcgcagcg catcgccttc tatcgccttc ttgacgagtt cttctgagcg ggactctggg
     4801 gttcgcgaaa tgaccgacca agcgacgccc aacctgccat cacgagattt cgattccacc
     4861 gccgccttct atgaaaggtt gggcttcgga atcgttttcc gggacgccgg ctggatgatc
     4921 ctccagcgcg gggatctcat gctggagttc ttcgcccacc ccaacttgtt tattgcagct
     4981 tataatggtt acaaataaag caatagcatc acaaatttca caaataaagc atttttttca
     5041 ctgcattcta gttgtggttt gtccaaactc atcaatgtat cttatcatgt ctgtataccg
     5101 tcgacctcta gctagagctt ggcgtaatca tggtcatagc tgtttcctgt gtgaaattgt
     5161 tatccgctca caattccaca caacatacga gccggaagca taaagtgtaa agcctggggt
     5221 gcctaatgag tgagctaact cacattaatt gcgttgcgct cactgcccgc tttccagtcg
     5281 ggaaacctgt cgtgccagct gcattaatga atcggccaac gcgcggggag aggcggtttg
     5341 cgtattgggc gctcttccgc ttcctcgctc actgactcgc tgcgctcggt cgttcggctg
     5401 cggcgagcgg tatcagctca ctcaaaggcg gtaatacggt tatccacaga atcaggggat
     5461 aacgcaggaa agaacatgtg agcaaaaggc cagcaaaagg ccaggaaccg taaaaaggcc
     5521 gcgttgctgg cgtttttcca taggctccgc ccccctgacg agcatcacaa aaatcgacgc
     5581 tcaagtcaga ggtggcgaaa cccgacagga ctataaagat accaggcgtt tccccctgga
     5641 agctccctcg tgcgctctcc tgttccgacc ctgccgctta ccggatacct gtccgccttt
     5701 ctcccttcgg gaagcgtggc gctttctcat agctcacgct gtaggtatct cagttcggtg
     5761 taggtcgttc gctccaagct gggctgtgtg cacgaacccc ccgttcagcc cgaccgctgc
     5821 gccttatccg gtaactatcg tcttgagtcc aacccggtaa gacacgactt atcgccactg
     5881 gcagcagcca ctggtaacag gattagcaga gcgaggtatg taggcggtgc tacagagttc
     5941 ttgaagtggt ggcctaacta cggctacact agaagaacag tatttggtat ctgcgctctg
     6001 ctgaagccag ttaccttcgg aaaaagagtt ggtagctctt gatccggcaa acaaaccacc
     6061 gctggtagcg gtggtttttt tgtttgcaag cagcagatta cgcgcagaaa aaaaggatct
     6121 caagaagatc ctttgatctt ttctacgggg tctgacgctc agtggaacga aaactcacgt
     6181 taagggattt tggtcatgag attatcaaaa aggatcttca cctagatcct tttaaattaa
     6241 aaatgaagtt ttaaatcaat ctaaagtata tatgagtaaa cttggtctga cagttaccaa
     6301 tgcttaatca gtgaggcacc tatctcagcg atctgtctat ttcgttcatc catagttgcc
     6361 tgactccccg tcgtgtagat aactacgata cgggagggct taccatctgg ccccagtgct
     6421 gcaatgatac cgcgagaccc acgctcaccg gctccagatt tatcagcaat aaaccagcca
     6481 gccggaaggg ccgagcgcag aagtggtcct gcaactttat ccgcctccat ccagtctatt
     6541 aattgttgcc gggaagctag agtaagtagt tcgccagtta atagtttgcg caacgttgtt
     6601 gccattgcta caggcatcgt ggtgtcacgc tcgtcgtttg gtatggcttc attcagctcc
     6661 ggttcccaac gatcaaggcg agttacatga tcccccatgt tgtgcaaaaa agcggttagc
     6721 tccttcggtc ctccgatcgt tgtcagaagt aagttggccg cagtgttatc actcatggtt
     6781 atggcagcac tgcataattc tcttactgtc atgccatccg taagatgctt ttctgtgact
     6841 ggtgagtact caaccaagtc attctgagaa tagtgtatgc ggcgaccgag ttgctcttgc
     6901 ccggcgtcaa tacgggataa taccgcgcca catagcagaa ctttaaaagt gctcatcatt
     6961 ggaaaacgtt cttcggggcg aaaactctca aggatcttac cgctgttgag atccagttcg
     7021 atgtaaccca ctcgtgcacc caactgatct tcagcatctt ttactttcac cagcgtttct
     7081 gggtgagcaa aaacaggaag gcaaaatgcc gcaaaaaagg gaataagggc gacacggaaa
     7141 tgttgaatac tcatactctt cctttttcaa tattattgaa gcatttatca gggttattgt
     7201 ctcatgagcg gatacatatt tgaatgtatt tagaaaaata aacaaatagg ggttccgcgc
     7261 acatttcccc gaaaagtgcc acctgacgtc gacggatcgg gagatctccc gatcccctat
     7321 ggtgcactct cagtacaatc tgctctgatg ccgcatagtt aagccagtat ctgctccctg
     7381 cttgtgtgtt ggaggtcgct gagtagtgcg cgagcaaaat ttaagctaca acaaggcaag
     7441 gcttgaccga caattgcatg aagaatctgc ttagggttag gcgttttgcg ctgcttcgcg
     7501 atgtacgggc cagatatacg cgtt
//
